>Addgene plasmid #110001 | pHH0103_DLG2_PDZ_3 | addgene full sequence | sequence record 215489 | Addgene NGS Result
TTGACAATTAATCATCGGCTCGTATAATGTGTGGAATTGTGAGCGGATAACAATTTCACACAGGAAACAG
CCAGTCCGTTTAGGTGTTTTCACGAGCACTTCACCAACAAGGACCATAGATTATGAAAATCGAAGAACAC
CATCACCATCACCATTCCAGCGGTAAGCTTATGTCCCCTATACTAGGTTATTGGAAAATTAAGGGCCTTG
TGCAACCCACTCGACTTCTTTTGGAATATCTTGAAGAAAAATATGAAGAGCATTTGTATGAGCGCGATGA
AGGTGATAAATGGCGAAACAAAAAGTTTGAATTGGGTTTGGAGTTTCCCAATCTTCCTTATTATATTGAT
GGTGATGTTAAATTAACACAGTCTATGGCCATCATACGTTATATAGCTGACAAGCACAACATGTTGGGTG
GTTGTCCAAAAGAGCGTGCAGAGATTTCAATGCTTGAAGGAGCGGTTTTGGATATTAGATACGGTGTTTC
GAGAATTGCATATAGTAAAGACTTTGAAACTCTCAAAGTTGATTTTCTTAGCAAGCTACCTGAAATGCTG
AAAATGTTCGAAGATCGTTTATGTCATAAAACATATTTAAATGGTGATCATGTAACCCATCCTGACTTCA
TGTTGTATGACGCTCTTGATGTTGTTTTATACATGGACCCAATGTGCCTGGATGCGTTCCCAAAATTAGT
TTGTTTTAAAAAACGTATTGAAGCTATCCCACAAATTGATAAGTACTTGAAATCCAGCAAGTATATAGCA
TGGCCTTTGCAGGGCTGGCAAGCCACGTTTGGTGGTGGCGACCATCCTCCAAAATCGGATCTGGAAGTTC
TGTTCCAGGGGCCCCTGTCCAGCGGTCTGGTTCCGCGTGGTTCCGGTACCGCGGCCCAGCCGGCCAAAGT
GGTTCTGCATAAAGGCAGCACCGGCCTGGGTTTTAACATTGTCGGCGGTGAAGACGGCGAAGGTATTTTT
GTGAGTTTCATCCTGGCGGGCGGTCCGGCAGATCTGTCCGGCGAACTGCAGCGTGGTGACCAAATTCTGA
GCGTTAATGGCATCGATCTGCGTGGTGCATCTCACGAACAGGCGGCGGCGGCGCTGAAAGGTGCAGGTCA
AACCGTCACGATTATCGCTCAGTATCAAGCGGCCGCATA
[142 nt withheld, positions 1160-1301]
C
[98 nt withheld, positions 1303-1400]
AGTTTGTACTGGTGACGAAACTCAGTGTCTAGCTAGAGTGGC
[149 nt withheld, positions 1443-1591]
T
[41 nt withheld, positions 1593-1633]
T
[62 nt withheld, positions 1635-1696]
A
[35 nt withheld, positions 1698-1732]
CCTCCCTCAATCGGTTGAATGTCGCCCTTTTGTCTTTGGCGCTGGTAAACCATATGAA
[86 nt withheld, positions 1791-1876]
T
[54 nt withheld, positions 1878-1931]
CTAGCGCCGCCCTATACCTTGTCTGCCTCCCCGCGTTGCGTCGCGGTGCATGGAGCCGGGCCACCTCGAC
CTGAATGGAAGCCGGCGGCACCTCGCTAACGGATTCACCACTCCAAGAATTGGAGCCAATCAATTCTTGC
GGAGAACTGTGAATGCGCAAACCAACCCTTGGCAGAACATATCCATCGCGTCCGCCATCTCCAGCAGCCG
CACGCGGCGCATCTCGGGCAGCGTTGGGTCCTGGCCACGGGTGCGCATGATCGTGCTCCTGTCGTTGAGG
ACCCGGCTAGGCTGGCGGGGTTGCCTTACTGGTTAGCAGAATGAATCACCGATACGCGAGCGAACGTGAA
GCGACTGCTGCTGCAAAACGTCTGCGACCTGAGCAACAACATGAATGGTCTTCGGTTTCCGTGTTTCGTA
AAGTCTGGAAACGCGGAAGTCAGCGCCCTGCACCATTATGTTCCGGATCTGCATCGCAGGATGCTGCTGG
CTACCCTGTGGAACACCTACATCTGTATTAACGAAGCGCTGGCATTGACCCTGAGTGATTTTTCTCTGGT
CCCGCCGCATCCATACCGCCAGTTGTTTACCCTCACAACGTTCCAGTAACCGGGCATGTTCATCATCAGT
AACCCGTATCGTGAGCATCCTCTCTCGTTTCATCGGTATCATTACCCCCATGAACAGAAATCCCCCTTAC
ACGGAGGCATCAGTGACCAAACAGGAAAAAACCGCCCTTAACATGGCCCGCTTTATCAGAAGCCAGACAT
TAACGCTTCTGGAGAAACTCAACGAGCTGGACGCGGATGAACAGGCAGACATCTGTGAATCGCTTCACGA
CCACGCTGATGAGCTTTACCGCAGGATCCGCGAAATTGTAAGCGTTAATATTTTGTTAAAATTCGCGTTA
AATTTTTGTTAAATCAGCTCATTTTTTAACCAATAGGCCGAAATCGGCAAAATCCCTTATAAATCAAAAG
AATAGACCGAGATAGGGT
[37 nt withheld, positions 2930-2966]
AAAGAACGTGGACTCCAACGTCAAAGG
[49 nt withheld, positions 2994-3042]
T
[91 nt withheld, positions 3044-3134]
G
[124 nt withheld, positions 3136-3259]
CGCGGATCCTGCCTCGCGCGTTTCGGTGATGACGGTGAAAACCTCTGACACATGCAGCTCCCGGAGACGG
TCACAGCTTGTCTGTAAGCGGATGCCGGGAGCAGACAAGCCCGTCAGGGCGCGTCAGCGGGTGTTGGCGG
GTGTCGGGGCGCAGCCATGACCCAGTCACGTAGCGATAGCGGAGTGTATACTGGCTTAACTATGCGGCAT
CAGAGCAGATTGTACTGAGAGTGCACCATATGCGGTGTGAAATACCGCACAGATGCGTAAGGAGAAAATA
CCGCATCAGGCGCTCTTCCGCTTCCTCGCTCACTGACTCGCTGCGCTCGGTCGTTCGGCTGCGGCGAGCG
GTATCAGCTCACTCAAAGGCGGTAATACGGTTATCCACAGAATCAGGGGATAACGCAGGAAAGAACATGT
GAGCAAAAGGCCAGCAAAAGGCCAGGAACCGTAAAAAGGCCGCGTTGCTGGCGTTTTTCCATAGGCTCCG
CCCCCCTGACGAGCATCACAAAAATCGACGCTCAAGTCAGAGGTGGCGAAACCCGACAGGACTATAAAGA
TACCAGGGTTTCCCCCTGGAAGCTCCCTCGTGCGCTCTCCTGTTCCGACCCTGCCGCTTACCGGATACCT
GTCCGCCTTTCTCCCTTCGGGAAGCGTGGCGCTTTCTCATAGCTCACGCTGTAGGTATCTCAGTTCGGTG
TAGGTCGTTCGCTCCAAGCTGGGCTGTGTGCACGAACCCCCCGTTCAGCCCGACCGCTGCGCCTTATCCG
GTAACTATCGTCTTGAGTCCAACCCGGTAAGACACGACTTATCGCCACTGGCAGCAGCCACTGGTAACAG
GATTAGCAGAGCGAGGTATGTAGGCGGTGCTACAGAGTTCTTGAAGTGGTGGCCTAACTACGGCTACACT
AGAAGGACAGTATTTGGTATCTGCGCTCTGCTGAAGCCAGTTACCTTCGGAAAAAGAGTTGGTAGCTCTT
GATCCGGCAAACAAACCACCGCTGGTAGCGGTGGTTTTTTTGTTTGCAAGCAGCAGATTACGCGCAGAAA
AAAAGGATCTCAAGAAGATCCTTTGATCTTTTCTACGGGGTCTGACGCTCAGTGGAACGAAAACTCACGT
TAAGGGATTTTGGTCATGAGATTATCAAAAAGGATCTTCACCTAGATCCTTTTAAATTAAAAATGAAGTT
TTAAATCAATCTAAAGTATATATGAGTAAACTTGGTCTGACAGTTACCAATGCTTAATCAGTGAGGCACC
TATCTCAGCGATCTGTCTATTTCGTTCATCCATAGTTGCCTGACTCCCCGTCGTGTAGATAACTACGATA
CGGGAGGGCTTACCATCTGGCCCCAGTGCTGCAATGATACCGCGAGACCCACGCTCACCGGCTCCAGATT
TATCAGCAATAAACCAGCCAGCCGGAAGGGCCGAGCGCAGAAGTGGTCCTGCAACTTTATCCGCCTCCAT
CCAGTCTATTAATTGTTGCCGGGAAGCTAGAGTAAGTAGTTCGCCAGTTAATAGTTTGCGCAACGTTGTT
GCCATTGCTGCAGGCATCGTGGTGTCACGCTCGTCGTTTGGTATGGCTTCATTCAGCTCCGGTTCCCAAC
GATCAAGGCGAGTTACATGATCCCCCATGTTGTGCAAAAAAGCGGTTAGCTCCTTCGGTCCTCCGATCGT
TGTCAGAAGTAAGTTGGCCGCAGTGTTATCACTCATGGTTATGGCAGCACTGCATAATTCTCTTACTGTC
ATGCCATCCGTAAGATGCTTTTCTGTGACTGGTGAGTACTCAACCAAGTCATTCTGAGAATAGTGTATGC
GGCGACCGAGTTGCTCTTGCCCGGCGTCAACACGGGATAATACCGCGCCACATAGCAGAACTTTAAAAGT
GCTCATCATTGGAAAACGTTCTTCGGGGCGAAAACTCTCAAGGATCTTACCGCTGTTGAGATCCAGTTCG
ATGTAACCCACTCGTGCACCCAACTGATCTTCAGCATCTTTTACTTTCACCAGCGTTTCTGGGTGAGCAA
AAACAGGAAGGCAAAATGCCGCAAAAAAGGGAATAAGGGCGACACGGAAATGTTGAATACTCATACTCTT
CCTTTTTCAATATTATTGAAGCATTTATCAGGGTTATTGTCTCATGAGCGGATACATATTTGAATGTATT
TAGAAAAATAAACAAATAGGGGTTCCGCGCACATTTCCCCGAAAAGTGCCACCTGACGTCTAAGAAACCA
TTATTATCATGACATTAACCTATAAAAATAGGCGTATCACGAGGCCCTTTCGTCTTCAAGAATTCCCGAC
ACCATCGAATGGTGCAAAACCTTTCGCGGTATGGCATGATAGCGCCCGGAAGAGAGTCAATTCAGGGTGG
TGAATGTGAAACCAGTAACGTTATACGATGTCGCAGAGTATGCCGGTGTCTCTTATCAGACCGTTTCCCG
CGTGGTGAACCAGGCCAGCCACGTTTCTGCGAAAACGCGGGAAAAAGTGGAAGCGGCGATGGCGGAGCTG
AATTACATTCCCAACCGCGTGGCACAACAACTGGCGGGCAAACAGTCGTTGCTGATTGGCGTTGCCACCT
CCAGTCTGGCCCTGCACGCGCCGTCGCAAATTGTCGCGGCGATTAAATCTCGCGCCGATCAACTGGGTGC
CAGCGTGGTGGTGTCGATGGTAGAACGAAGCGGCGTCGAAGCCTGTAAAGCGGCGGTGCACAATCTTCTC
GCGCAACGCGTCAGTGGGCTGATCATTAACTATCCGCTGGATGACCAGGATGCCATTGCTGTGGAAGCTG
CCTGCACTAATGTTCCGGCGTTATTTCTTGATGTCTCTGACCAGACACCCATCAACAGTATTATTTTCTC
CCATGAAGACGGTACGCGACTGGGCGTGGAGCATCTGGTCGCATTGGGTCACCAGCAAATCGCGCTGTTA
GCGGGCCCATTAAGTTCTGTCTCGGCGCGTCTGCGTCTGGCTGGCTGGCATAAATATCTCACTCGCAATC
AAATTCAGCCGATAGCGGAACGGGAAGGCGACTGGAGTGCCATGTCCGGTTTTCAACAAACCATGCAAAT
GCTGAATGAGGGCATCGTTCCCACTGCGATGCTGGTTGCCAACGATCAGATGGCGCTGGGCGCAATGCGC
GCCATTACCGAGTCCGGGCTGCGCGTTGGTGCGGATATCTCGGTAGTGGGATACGACGATACCGAAGACA
GCTCATGTTATATCCCGCCGTTAACCACCATCAAACAGGATTTTCGCCTGCTGGGGCAAACCAGCGTGGA
CCGCTTGCTGCAACTCTCTCAGGGCCAGGCGGTGAAGGGCAATCAGCTGTTGCCCGTCTCACTGGTGAAA
AGAAAAACCACCCTGGCGCCCAATACGCAAACCGCCTCTCCCCGCGCGTTGGCCGATTCATTAATGCAGC
TGGCACGACAGGTTTCCCGACTGGAAAGCGGGCAGTGAGCGCAACGCAATTAATGTAAGTTAGCTCACTC
ATTAGGCACAATTCTCATGTTTGACAGCTTATCATCGACTGCACGGTGCACCAATGCTTCTGGCGTCAGG
CAGCCATCGGAAGCTGTGGTATGGCTGTGCAGGTCGTAAATCACTGCATAATTCGTGTCGCTCAAGGCGC
ACTCCCGTTCTGGATAATGTTTTTTGCGCCGACATCATAACGGTTCTGGCAAATATTCTGAAATGAGCTG
Features (pLannotate 1.2.2; 21 found; start..end, strand, type, name):
      1..29      +  promoter       tac promoter: strong E. coli promoter; hybrid between the trp and lac UV5 promoters
     37..53      +  protein_bind   lac operator: The lac repressor binds to the lac operator to inhibit transcription in E. coli. This inhibition can be relieved by adding lactose or isopropyl-β-D-thiogalactopyranoside (IPTG). lac repressor encoded by lacI
    138..155     +  CDS            6xHis: 6xHis affinity tag
    171..824     +  CDS            GST26_SCHJA: Experimental evidence at protein level: Swiss-Prot protein existence level 1. GST isoenzymes appear to play a central role in the parasite detoxification system. Other functions are also suspected including a role in increasing the solubility of haematin in the parasite gut. From Schistosoma japonicum (Blood fluke).
    870..1148    +  CDS            DLG4 (fragment): DLG4_HUMAN - Also known as PSD95. Experimental evidence at protein level: Swiss-Prot protein existence level 1. Postsynaptic scaffolding protein that plays a critical role in synaptogenesis and synaptic plasticity by providing a platform for the postsynaptic clustering of crucial synaptic proteins. Interacts with the cytoplasmic tail of NMDA receptor subunits and shaker-type potassium channels. Required for synaptic plasticity associated with NMDA receptor signaling. Overexpression or depletion of DLG4 changes the ratio of excitatory to inhibitory synapses in hippocampal neurons. May reduce th
   1164..1211    +  terminator     fd terminator (sequence withheld): central terminator from bacteriophage fd (Otsuka and Kunisawa, 1982)
   1216..1428    +  CDS            M13 gene III (fragment) (sequence partly withheld): pIII; III; minor coat protein
   1443..1913    +  CDS            M13 gene III (fragment) (sequence partly withheld): pIII; III; minor coat protein
   1935..2005    +  CDS            TcR (fragment): tetracycline efflux protein; tet; confers resistance to tetracycline
   2247..2627    -  CDS            YPB1_ECOLX: Protein predicted: Swiss-Prot protein existence level 4. From Escherichia coli.
   2644..2795    +  CDS            rop (fragment): Rop protein, which maintains plasmids at low copy number; rop
   2831..3259    -  rep_origin     f1 ori (sequence partly withheld): f1 bacteriophage origin of replication; arrow indicates direction of (+) strand synthesis
   3268..3307    +  CDS            rop (fragment): Rop protein, which maintains plasmids at low copy number; rop
   3409..3549    +  misc_feature   bom: basis of mobility region from pBR322
   3735..4322    -  rep_origin     ori: high-copy-number ColE1/pMB1/pBR322/pUC origin of replication
   4493..5353    -  CDS            AmpR: β-lactamase; bla; confers resistance to ampicillin, carbenicillin, and related antibiotics
   5354..5458    -  promoter       AmpR promoter: bla
   5567..5644    +  promoter       lacIq promoter: lacI (mutant); In the lacIq allele, a single base change in the promoter boosts expression of the lacI gene about 10-fold.
   5645..6727    +  CDS            lacI: lac repressor; lacI; The lac repressor binds to the lac operator to inhibit transcription in E. coli. This inhibition can be relieved by adding lactose or isopropyl-β-D-thiogalactopyranoside (IPTG).
   6740..6761    +  protein_bind   CAP binding site: CAP binding activates transcription in the presence of cAMP. E. coli catabolite activator protein
   6780..6797    +  promoter       tet promoter (fragment): E. coli promoter for tetracycline efflux protein gene
