[The description below was written by a language model from this plasmid's Addgene catalogue record and pLannotate feature annotations shown in this document.]
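Description:
pHH0103_DLG2_PDZ_3 is a bacterial expression plasmid of about 7 kb, built on the pHH0103 backbone, for producing and purifying the third PDZ domain of human DLG2 in E. coli. It is maintained through a ColE1/pBR322-type origin with an adjacent bom region and is selected with ampicillin via the β-lactamase gene. The catalogue lists it as low copy, although only fragments of rop are annotated, interrupted by an f1 phage origin that would permit single-stranded DNA production with helper phage.

The expression cassette is driven by the hybrid tac promoter followed by a lac operator, and the plasmid carries its own lacI gene under the lacIq promoter, so transcription is repressed until induced with IPTG. The open reading frame begins with a 6xHis tag, continues into Schistosoma japonicum glutathione S-transferase, and then into the roughly 280 bp PDZ insert, cloned between SfiI and NotI sites. This yields a His-GST-PDZ fusion suited to nickel or glutathione affinity purification. The automated annotation labels the insert as a DLG4 (PSD-95) fragment. This most likely reflects the close homology among PDZ domains of the DLG family rather than a different insert, but the record does not resolve the point. An fd terminator follows the insert, and downstream of it lie fragments of M13 gene III and of the tetracycline resistance gene, apparently non-expressed remnants of a phagemid display ancestor.

The construct belongs to a large collection of peptide recognition modules, where purified domains of this kind served as targets in a survey of high-affinity peptide ligands.
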