Addgene plasmid #110001: pHH0103_DLG2_PDZ_3
Purpose: Protein expression and purification of DLG2_PDZ_3
Depositing lab: Sachdev Sidhu. Depositing organization: University of Toronto. Publication: Large-scale survey and database of high affinity ligands for peptide recognition modules. Teyra J, Kelil A, Jain S, Helmy M, Jajodia R, Hooda Y, Gu J, D'Cruz AA, Nicholson SE, Min J, Sudol M, Kim PM, Bader GD, Sidhu SS. Mol Syst Biol. 2020 Dec;16(12):e9310. doi: 10.15252/msb.20199310. PubMed 33438817.
Backbone
  Vector backbone: pHH0103
  Vector type: Bacterial Expression
Growth in bacteria
  Bacterial resistance: Ampicillin, 100 μg/mL
  Growth temperature: 37°C
  Growth strain: DH5alpha
  Copy number: Low Copy
Gene/Insert
  Gene/Insert name: DLG2_PDZ_3
  Species: H. sapiens (human)
  Cloning method: Restriction Enzyme; 5′ cloning site Sfi1 (unknown if destroyed); 3′ cloning site Not1 (unknown if destroyed)
Terms and licenses: Academic/Nonprofit Terms; Industry Terms: Not Available to Industry
How to cite: pHH0103_DLG2_PDZ_3 was a gift from Sachdev Sidhu (Addgene plasmid # 110001 ; http://n2t.net/addgene:110001 ; RRID:Addgene_110001)
